Addgene plasmid #124868: pAAV-FLEXfrt-SaCas9-U6-sgGria2
Purpose: Mutagenesis of Gria2
Depositing lab: Larry Zweifel. Depositing organization: University of Washington. Publication: Conditional Single Vector CRISPR/SaCas9 Viruses for Efficient Mutagenesis in the Adult Mouse Nervous System. Hunker AC, Soden ME, Krayushkina D, Heymann G, Awatramani R, Zweifel LS. Cell Rep. 2020 Mar 24;30(12):4303-4316.e6. doi: 10.1016/j.celrep.2020.02.092. PubMed 32209486.
Backbone
  Vector backbone: pX601
  Vector type: Mouse Targeting, AAV, CRISPR
Growth in bacteria
  Bacterial resistance: Ampicillin, 100 μg/mL
  Growth temperature: 37°C
  Growth strain: NEB Stable
  Copy number: High Copy
Gene/Insert
  Gene/Insert name: Gria2
  gRNA/shRNA sequence: TATTTCCAAGGGGCGCTGATC
  Species: M. musculus (mouse)
  Entrez Gene: Gria2 (a.k.a. GluA2, GluR-B, Glur-2, Glur2, gluR-K2)
  Cloning method: Restriction Enzyme; 5′ cloning site Unknown (unknown if destroyed); 3′ cloning site Unknown (unknown if destroyed)
Terms and licenses: Academic/Nonprofit Terms; Industry Terms: Not Available to Industry
How to cite: pAAV-FLEXfrt-SaCas9-U6-sgGria2 was a gift from Larry Zweifel (Addgene plasmid # 124868 ; http://n2t.net/addgene:124868 ; RRID:Addgene_124868)
