[The description below was written by a language model from this plasmid's Addgene catalogue record and pLannotate feature annotations shown in this document.]
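Description:
pAAV-FLEXfrt-SaCas9-U6-sgGria2 is a single-vector AAV CRISPR plasmid built on the pX601 backbone and designed for conditional mutagenesis of the mouse Gria2 gene, which encodes the AMPA receptor subunit GluA2. It is propagated in bacteria as a high-copy plasmid through a ColE1/pUC-type origin with ampicillin selection (AmpR under its own promoter), and it also carries an f1 phage origin. The payload lies between AAV2 inverted terminal repeats, which allow it to be packaged into recombinant AAV particles. The 3′ ITR is annotated in full, whereas only short fragments of the 5′ ITR were detected in the sequencing-derived record.

Between the ITRs, a CMV enhancer and promoter sit upstream of a Staphylococcus aureus Cas9 coding sequence that carries a nucleoplasmin nuclear localization signal and a 3xHA epitope tag, followed by a bGH polyadenylation signal. The Cas9 cassette is annotated on the reverse strand relative to the promoter. Together with the "FLEXfrt" name and the minimal FRT site annotated just downstream of the promoter, this indicates a FLP-dependent inverted design: SaCas9 stays antisense and unexpressed until FLP recombinase flips it into the sense orientation. The feature table lists only one FRT site, so the other recombination sites expected in such a switch are not annotated. A separate human U6 promoter constitutively drives the Gria2-targeting guide fused to the Sa gRNA scaffold. Because SaCas9 is compact, nuclease and guide fit within one AAV genome, so Gria2 can be disrupted specifically in FLP-expressing cell populations of the adult mouse nervous system.
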