Features (pLannotate 1.2.2; 21 found; start..end, strand, type, name):
     12..39      +  repeat_region  AAV2 ITR (fragment): inverted terminal repeat of adeno-associated virus serotype 2 inverted
     68..95      +  repeat_region  AAV2 ITR (fragment): inverted terminal repeat of adeno-associated virus serotype 2 inverted
    154..533     +  enhancer       CMV enhancer: human cytomegalovirus immediate early enhancer
    534..737     +  promoter       CMV promoter: human cytomegalovirus (CMV) immediate early promoter
    780..813     +  protein_bind   FRT (minimal): supports FLP-mediated excision but not integration (Turan and Bode, 2011) FLP recombinase from the Saccharomyces cerevisiae 2μ plasmid
    883..911     -  CDS            3xHA (fragment): three tandem HA epitope tags
    922..938     -  CDS            3xHA (fragment): three tandem HA epitope tags
    949..965     -  CDS            3xHA (fragment): three tandem HA epitope tags
    972..1019    -  CDS            nucleoplasmin NLS: bipartite nuclear localization signal from nucleoplasmin
   1020..4175    -  CDS            cas9: CAS9_STAAU - Experimental evidence at protein level: Swiss-Prot protein existence level 1. CRISPR (clustered regularly interspaced short palindromic repeat) is an adaptive immune system that provides protection against mobile genetic elements (viruses, transposable elements and conjugative plasmids). CRISPR clusters contain spacers, sequences complementary to antecedent mobile elements, and target invading nucleic acids. CRISPR clusters are transcribed and processed into CRISPR RNA (crRNA). In type II CRISPR systems correct processing of pre-crRNA requires a trans- encoded small RNA (tracrRNA)
   4416..4527    +  polyA_signal   bGH poly(A) signal: bovine growth hormone polyadenylation signal
   4630..4870    +  promoter       U6 promoter: RNA polymerase III promoter for human U6 snRNA
   4901..4976    +  misc_RNA       Sa gRNA scaffold: guide RNA scaffold for the Staphylococcus aureus CRISPR/Cas9 system
   4990..5130    +  repeat_region  AAV2 ITR: inverted terminal repeat of adeno-associated virus serotype 2 inverted
   5135..5186    -  misc_feature   bom (fragment): basis of mobility region from pBR322
   5205..5660    +  rep_origin     f1 ori (sequence partly withheld): f1 bacteriophage origin of replication; arrow indicates direction of (+) strand synthesis
   5661..5710    -  misc_feature   bom (fragment): basis of mobility region from pBR322
   5812..5847    -  CDS            rop (fragment): Rop protein, which maintains plasmids at low copy number; rop
   5942..6046    +  promoter       AmpR promoter: bla
   6047..6907    +  CDS            AmpR: β-lactamase; bla; confers resistance to ampicillin, carbenicillin, and related antibiotics
   7078..7666    +  rep_origin     ori: high-copy-number ColE1/pMB1/pBR322/pUC origin of replication
>Addgene plasmid #124868 | pAAV-FLEXfrt-SaCas9-U6-sgGria2 | addgene full sequence | sequence record 243622 | Addgene NGS Result
CCTGCAGGCAGCTGCGCGCTCGCTCGCTCACTGAGGCCGCCCGGGCGTCGGGCGACCTTTGGTCGCCCGG
CCTCAGTGAGCGAGCGAGCGCGCAGAGAGGGAGTGGCCAACTCCATCACTAGGGGTTCCTGCGGCCTCTA
GACTCGAGGCGTTGACATTGATTATTGACTAGTTATTAATAGTAATCAATTACGGGGTCATTAGTTCATA
GCCCATATATGGAGTTCCGCGTTACATAACTTACGGTAAATGGCCCGCCTGGCTGACCGCCCAACGACCC
CCGCCCATTGACGTCAATAATGACGTATGTTCCCATAGTAACGCCAATAGGGACTTTCCATTGACGTCAA
TGGGTGGAGTATTTACGGTAAACTGCCCACTTGGCAGTACATCAAGTGTATCATATGCCAAGTACGCCCC
CTATTGACGTCAATGACGGTAAATGGCCCGCCTGGCATTATGCCCAGTACATGACCTTATGGGACTTTCC
TACTTGGCAGTACATCTACGTATTAGTCATCGCTATTACCATGGTGATGCGGTTTTGGCAGTACATCAAT
GGGCGTGGATAGCGGTTTGACTCACGGGGATTTCCAAGTCTCCACCCCATTGACGTCAATGGGAGTTTGT
TTTGGCACCAAAATCAACGGGACTTTCCAAAATGTCGTAACAACTCCGCCCCATTGACGCAAATGGGCGG
TAGGCGTGTACGGTGGGAGGTCTATATAAGCAGAGCTCTCTGGCTAACTACCGGTGCTAGCGTCGACAGA
ATTGGATCCGAAGTTCCTATTCTCTAGAAAGTATAGGAACTTCCAAGGCCTGAAGTTCCTATTCTTCAAA
AGGTATAGGAACTTCGCGGCCGCTTGATATCTTGGCGCGCCTTAAGCGTAATCTGGAACATCGTATGGGT
AAGCGTAATCTGGAACATCGTATGGGTAAGCGTAATCTGGAACATCGTATGGGTAGGATCCCTTTTTCTT
TTTTGCCTGGCCGGCCTTTCTCGTGGCCGCCGGCCTTTTGCCCTTTTTGATGATCTGAGGGTGCTTCTTA
GATTTCACTTCATACAGGTTGCCCAGAATGTCTGTGCTGTACTTCTTAATGCTCTGGGTCTTGGAGGCGA
TTGTCTTAATGATCCTGGGGGGCCTCTTGTCGTTCATGTTTTCCAGGTACTCGCGGTAGGTGATGTCGAT
CATGTTCACTTCGATCCGGTTCAGCAGGTCGTTGTTCACGCCGATCACTCTATACAGCTCGCCGTTGATC
TTGATCAGATCGTTGTTGTAGAAGGAGGCGATAAACTCGGCCTGGTTGCTGATCTTCTTCAGCTTCTTAG
CTTCCTCATAGCACTTGCTATTCACTTCGTAGTAGTTTTCTTTTTTGATCACATCCAGATTCTTCACGGT
CACGAACTTGTACACGCCATTGTCCAGGTACACGTCGAATCTGTAGGGCTTCAGGGACAGCTTCACGACC
TTGTTTCTGCTGTTGGGGTAGTCGTCGGTGATGTCCAGATGGGCGTTCAGTTTGTTGCCGTAATACTTAA
TCTTCTTGATCACGGGGCCGTTGTCCTTTTTGGAGTACTTGGTCAGGTAGTTCCCGGTTTCCTCGTAGTA
CTTGTACAGGGGATTCTTCTCGTCGCCGTACTGTTCCATAATCAGCTTCAGTTTCTGGTAGGTCTGGGGG
TCGTGGTGGTACATCAGCAGCTTTTCGGGGCTCTTGTTGATCAGCTTTTTCAGCTTGTCATTGTCCTTGT
CGTACAGGCCGTTCAGATTGTTCACGATCAGGGTGTTGCCCTTGTCGTCCTTCCGGGTGGAGTACAGGGT
GTCGTTAATCAGCTCTCTATTAGGCTTCTTGTCCACCCGGTGGCTGTACTTGTAGTCCTTGAAGTCCTTA
ATGTGCTTGATCTGGTGGGGGGTGATGAAGATCTCTTTGTACTCCTGCTCGGTTTCGATCTCGGGCATGC
TCTCGGCCTGCTTTTCCTCGAACATCTGGTTTTCCATCACTTTTTTGGCCTTGTCCAGTTTCTTCCACTC
TTTGAAGATGAAATCGGCGTTGGCAATGATCAGGGCGTCCTCGGCGTGGTGCTTGTACCCCTTGTTCCGC
TCTTTCTTAAACTTCCACTTCCGCCGCAGAAAGCTGGTGAAGCCGCCATTGATGGACTTCACTTTCACGT
CCAGGTTGTTCACTCTGAAGTAGCTCCGCAGCAGGTTCATCAGGCCTCTGGTGGCGTATCTGGTATCCAC
CAGGTTCCGGTTGATGAAGTCTTTCTGCACGGAGAACCTGTTGATGTCCCGTTCTTCCAGCAGATACTCT
TTCTTGGTCTTGCTGATTCTGCCCTTGCCCTTGGCCAGATTCAGGATGTGCTTCTTGAAGGTTTCGTAGC
TGATCTTGCTGTCGCTGCTGCTCAGGTACTGGAATGGGGTCCGGTTGCCCTTCTTGCTGTTTTCTTCCTG
CTTCACGAGCACCTTGTTGTTGAAGCTGTTGTCGAAGGACACGCTTCTGGGGATGATGTGGTCCACCTCA
TAGTTGAAGGGGTTGTTCAGCAGATCTTCCAGAGGGATGGCTTCCAGGCTGTACAGGCACTTGCCTTCCT
GCATGTCGTGCAGCTTGATCTTCTCGATCAGGTACTTGGCGTTCTCTTTGCCGGTGGTCCGGATGATTTC
CTCGATCCGCTCGTTGGTCTGCCGGTTCCGCTTCTGCATCTCGTTGATCATTTTCTGGGCGTCCTTGGAG
TTCTTCTCGCGGGCCAGCTCGATAATGATGTCGTTGGGCAGGCCGTACTTCTTGATGATGGCGTTGATCA
CTTTGATGCTCTGGATGAAGCTTCTCTTCACGACGGGGCTCAGGATGAAGTCGTCCACCAGGGTGGTGGG
GATCTCTTTCTGCTGGGACAGGTCCACCTTCTTGGGCACCAGCTTCAGCCGGTTGAAGATAGCGATCTGG
TTGTCGTTGGTGTGCCACAGCTCGTCCAGGATCAGGTTGATGGCCTTCAGGCTCAGGTTGTGGGTGCCGG
TATAGCCCTTCAGATTAGAGATCTGCTCGATCTCTTCCTGGGTCAGCTCGGAGTTCAGATTGGTCAGTTC
TTCCTGGATGTCCTCGCTGCTCTGGTAGATGGTCAGGATCTTGGCAATCTGATCCAGCAGCTCGGCGTTC
TCAATAATCTCTTTCCGGGCGGTAATGTCCTTGATGTCGTGGTACACCTTCAGGTTGGTGAACTCGGGCT
TGCCGGTGCTGGTCACTCTGTAGCCCTTAATATCCTCTTCGTTCACGAGGATTTCTTTGGCGATCTGCTT
CAGGGTGGGCTTCTTCTTCTGCTTGAACACGTTCTCGATGATCTGGAACTTCTCGTAATATTCCAGCTTC
TCGTTCTCGTCCCTGGTGATCACGAGATTGTTCAGGTCGTTCAGGGCGTTGTACAGGTCGGCGTTGTAGG
CGTACTTCACGCTCCGCAGTTCCTCGGGGAAGTAGGTGCAGTGGCCCATCAGCATCTCGTACCATTCTTT
GATGTCCTTCCAGCCGAAGGGGCTGCCCTCGCCAGGTCCCTCATAGTAGGTCCGCCGGGTTTCCAGCAGG
TCGATGTAGGTGTCGATGAAGCTCTGGTCCAGCTGGTGGTAGGCCTTCTGCACCTTCAGCAGCTGTTTGG
CTTCTTTCACGTAGTCGCTGGTCTTGAATCTGTTGATGCTGCCCCGCACTTCGCCGTCTTTCTTCAGCCG
TTCCAGCTGCAGTTCGGCCACGTATTTCTCTTCCAGGGCCTTGCTGTTCCGGCTGATCTGCTCTTTGGTG
GACAGCTCGTTGCCGGTGTCCTCTTCCACCTCGTTCACGTTGTGCACGCCTCTTCTCTTGGCCAGGTGCA
GCAGGGCGGCAGAGAACTCTTCCTCGCTCAGCTTCTGGCTCAGGCCCTTCACTCTGGCCTCGTAGGGGTT
GATGCCGCTCAGCTCGCTGTGGTCGGTCAGCAGGTTGTAGTCGAACAGCAGCTTCTTCACTCTCTGGATT
CTATGCCGCCTCCGCCGCTTCAGCCTTCTGGCGCCTCTCTTGCTCCGCCTGCCCTCGTTGTTTTCCACGT
TGGCCTCTTTGAACAGCCGCACGCCGGCATCGATCACGTCCCGTGTCTCGTAGTCGATGATGCCGTAGCC
CACGCTGGTGATGCCGATGTCCAGGCCCAGGATGTAGTTCCGCTTGGCTGCTGGGACTCCGTGGATACCG
ACCTTCCGCTTCTTCTTTGGGGCCATGCGGCCGCTGCAGACCGGTTTAGATCTTTACTAGTTTAAGCTTC
AATTGGAAGTTCCTATTCTTTCTAGAGTATAGGAACTTCCTGCAGTAGGCTAGCGAAGTTCCTATTCCTT
TTGAAGTATAGGAACTTCGTCGAGGGGGGGCCCGAGCTTATCGATGAATTCCTAGAGCTCGCTGATCAGC
CTCGACTGTGCCTTCTAGTTGCCAGCCATCTGTTGTTTGCCCCTCCCCCGTGCCTTCCTTGACCCTGGAA
GGTGCCACTCCCACTGTCCTTTCCTAATAAAATGAGGAAATTGCATCGCATTGTCTGAGTAGGTGTCATT
CTATTCTGGGGGGTGGGGTGGGGCAGGACAGCAAGGGGGAGGATTGGGAAGAGAATAGCAGGCATGCTGG
GGAGGTACCGAGGGCCTATTTCCCATGATTCCTTCATATTTGCATATACGATACAAGGCTGTTAGAGAGA
TAATTGGAATTAATTTGACTGTAAACACAAAGATATTAGTACAAAATACGTGACGTAGAAAGTAATAATT
TCTTGGGTAGTTTGCAGTTTTAAAATTATGTTTTAAAATGGACTATCATATGCTTACCGTAACTTGAAAG
TATTTCGATTTCTTGGCTTTATATATCTTGTGGAAAGGACGAAACACCGTATTTCCAAGGGGCGCTGATC
GTTTTAGTACTCTGGAAACAGAATCTACTAAAACAAGGCAAAATGCCGTGTTTATCTCGTCAACTTGTTG
GCGAGATTTTTGCGGCCGCAGGAACCCCTAGTGATGGAGTTGGCCACTCCCTCTCTGCGCGCTCGCTCGC
TCACTGAGGCCGGGCGACCAAAGGTCGCCCGACGCCCGGGCTTTGCCCGGGCGGCCTCAGTGAGCGAGCG
AGCGCGCAGCTGCCTGCAGGGGCGCCTGATGCGGTATTTTCTCCTTACGCATCTGTGCGGTATTTCACAC
CGCATA
[95 nt withheld, positions 5187-5281]
T
[46 nt withheld, positions 5283-5328]
C
[141 nt withheld, positions 5330-5470]
CCTTTGACGTTGGAGTCCACGTTCTTT
[37 nt withheld, positions 5498-5534]
ACTCTATCTCGGGCTATTCTTTTGATTTATAAGGGATTTTGCCGATTTCGGTCTATTGGTTAAAAAATGA
GCTGATTTAACAAAAATTTAACGCGAATTTTAACAAAATATTAACGTTTACAATTTTATGGTGCACTCTC
AGTACAATCTGCTCTGATGCCGCATAGTTAAGCCAGCCCCGACACCCGCCAACACCCGCTGACGCGCCCT
GACGGGCTTGTCTGCTCCCGGCATCCGCTTACAGACAAGCTGTGACCGTCTCCGGGAGCTGCATGTGTCA
GAGGTTTTCACCGTCATCACCGAAACGCGCGAGACGAAAGGGCCTCGTGATACGCCTATTTTTATAGGTT
AATGTCATGATAATAATGGTTTCTTAGACGTCAGGTGGCACTTTTCGGGGAAATGTGCGCGGAACCCCTA
TTTGTTTATTTTTCTAAATACATTCAAATATGTATCCGCTCATGAGACAATAACCCTGATAAATGCTTCA
ATAATATTGAAAAAGGAAGAGTATGAGTATTCAACATTTCCGTGTCGCCCTTATTCCCTTTTTTGCGGCA
TTTTGCCTTCCTGTTTTTGCTCACCCAGAAACGCTGGTGAAAGTAAAAGATGCTGAAGATCAGTTGGGTG
CACGAGTGGGTTACATCGAACTGGATCTCAACAGCGGTAAGATCCTTGAGAGTTTTCGCCCCGAAGAACG
TTTTCCAATGATGAGCACTTTTAAAGTTCTGCTATGTGGCGCGGTATTATCCCGTATTGACGCCGGGCAA
GAGCAACTCGGTCGCCGCATACACTATTCTCAGAATGACTTGGTTGAGTACTCACCAGTCACAGAAAAGC
ATCTTACGGATGGCATGACAGTAAGAGAATTATGCAGTGCTGCCATAACCATGAGTGATAACACTGCGGC
CAACTTACTTCTGACAACGATCGGAGGACCGAAGGAGCTAACCGCTTTTTTGCACAACATGGGGGATCAT
GTAACTCGCCTTGATCGTTGGGAACCGGAGCTGAATGAAGCCATACCAAACGACGAGCGTGACACCACGA
TGCCTGTAGCAATGGCAACAACGTTGCGCAAACTATTAACTGGCGAACTACTTACTCTAGCTTCCCGGCA
ACAATTAATAGACTGGATGGAGGCGGATAAAGTTGCAGGACCACTTCTGCGCTCGGCCCTTCCGGCTGGC
TGGTTTATTGCTGATAAATCTGGAGCCGGTGAGCGTGGAAGCCGCGGTATCATTGCAGCACTGGGGCCAG
ATGGTAAGCCCTCCCGTATCGTAGTTATCTACACGACGGGGAGTCAGGCAACTATGGATGAACGAAATAG
ACAGATCGCTGAGATAGGTGCCTCACTGATTAAGCATTGGTAACTGTCAGACCAAGTTTACTCATATATA
CTTTAGATTGATTTAAAACTTCATTTTTAATTTAAAAGGATCTAGGTGAAGATCCTTTTTGATAATCTCA
TGACCAAAATCCCTTAACGTGAGTTTTCGTTCCACTGAGCGTCAGACCCCGTAGAAAAGATCAAAGGATC
TTCTTGAGATCCTTTTTTTCTGCGCGTAATCTGCTGCTTGCAAACAAAAAAACCACCGCTACCAGCGGTG
GTTTGTTTGCCGGATCAAGAGCTACCAACTCTTTTTCCGAAGGTAACTGGCTTCAGCAGAGCGCAGATAC
CAAATACTGTTCTTCTAGTGTAGCCGTAGTTAGGCCACCACTTCAAGAACTCTGTAGCACCGCCTACATA
CCTCGCTCTGCTAATCCTGTTACCAGTGGCTGCTGCCAGTGGCGATAAGTCGTGTCTTACCGGGTTGGAC
TCAAGACGATAGTTACCGGATAAGGCGCAGCGGTCGGGCTGAACGGGGGGTTCGTGCACACAGCCCAGCT
TGGAGCGAACGACCTACACCGAACTGAGATACCTACAGCGTGAGCTATGAGAAAGCGCCACGCTTCCCGA
AGGGAGAAAGGCGGACAGGTATCCGGTAAGCGGCAGGGTCGGAACAGGAGAGCGCACGAGGGAGCTTCCA
GGGGGAAACGCCTGGTATCTTTATAGTCCTGTCGGGTTTCGCCACCTCTGACTTGAGCGTCGATTTTTGT
GATGCTCGTCAGGGGGGCGGAGCCTATGGAAAAACGCCAGCAACGCGGCCTTTTTACGGTTCCTGGCCTT
TTGCTGGCCTTTTGCTCACATGT
