>Addgene plasmid #124868 | pAAV-FLEXfrt-SaCas9-U6-sgGria2 | depositor partial sequence | sequence record 238479 | U6 promoter, sgRNA insert, SaCas9 sgRNA scaffold
TACGTGACGTAGAAAGTAATAATTTCTTGGGTAGTTTGCAGTTTTAAAATTATGTTTTAAAATGGACTAT
CATATGCTTACCGTAACTTGAAAGTATTTCGATTTCTTGGCTTTATATATCTTGTGGAAAGGACGAAACA
CCGTATTTCCAAGGGGCGCTGATCGTTTTAGTACTCTGGAAACAGAATCTACTAAAACAAGGCAAAATGC
CGTGTTTATCTCGTCAACTTGTTGGCGAGA
